Addgene plasmid #182599: pOME0237M
Purpose: Reverse complement sequence of anti-PAN pOME0236 Human herpesvirus 8 strain JSC-1 clone BAC16, complete genome.
Depositing lab: Dirk Dittmer. Depositing organization: University of North Carolina at Chapel Hill.
Backbone
  Vector backbone: pCDNA3.1 (-)
  Vector type: Mammalian Expression
Growth in bacteria
  Bacterial resistance: Ampicillin, 100 μg/mL
  Growth temperature: 37°C
  Growth strain: DH5alpha
  Copy number: High Copy
Gene/Insert
  Gene/Insert name: Reverse compliment of anti-PAN (pOME0236)
  Species: Other
  Insert size (bp): 1273
  Cloning method: Unknown
Terms and licenses: Academic/Nonprofit Terms; Industry Terms: Not Available to Industry
How to cite: pOME0237M was a gift from Dirk Dittmer (Addgene plasmid # 182599 ; http://n2t.net/addgene:182599 ; RRID:Addgene_182599)
