[The description below was written by a language model from this plasmid's Addgene catalogue record and pLannotate feature annotations shown in this document.]
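Description:
pOME0237M is a mammalian expression plasmid built on the pcDNA3.1(-) backbone, carrying a 1,273 bp fragment of the Kaposi's sarcoma-associated herpesvirus (human herpesvirus 8) genome, with coordinates referenced to the JSC-1-derived BAC16 clone. It is maintained in E. coli as a high-copy plasmid through a ColE1/pUC-type origin and selected with ampicillin via the β-lactamase gene. An f1 origin is also present, which allows single-stranded DNA production. For mammalian cells, an SV40 early promoter drives a neomycin phosphotransferase gene followed by an SV40 polyadenylation signal, which would allow G418 selection of stable transfectants.

The insert sits between the CMV immediate-early enhancer/promoter and the bovine growth hormone polyadenylation signal. A T7 promoter lies just upstream of it, so the same strand could also be transcribed in vitro. The record describes the insert as the reverse complement of the "anti-PAN" sequence in the companion plasmid pOME0236. This means pOME0237M presents the opposite strand of the same viral region to the promoter, and the two plasmids form an orientation-matched pair. The automated annotation detects the K7 open reading frame in the forward orientation within the insert. K7 is a viral inhibitor of host apoptosis that overlaps the PAN (polyadenylated nuclear) RNA locus, so this fits a sense-strand K7/PAN arrangement, although the record does not state that explicitly.

The short hits to an HIV-1 LTR, ble and lacI are fragmentary matches in backbone sequence rather than functional parts. The record gives no specific experimental use beyond the strand relationship to pOME0236, and the cloning method is not recorded.
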