Features (pLannotate 1.2.2; 20 found; start..end, strand, type, name):
     28..80      -  misc_feature   bom (fragment): basis of mobility region from pBR322
    235..614     +  enhancer       CMV enhancer: human cytomegalovirus immediate early enhancer
    615..818     +  promoter       CMV promoter: human cytomegalovirus (CMV) immediate early promoter
    814..847     +  LTR            5' LTR (truncated) (fragment): truncated 5' long terminal repeat (LTR) from HIV-1
    863..881     +  promoter       T7 promoter: promoter for bacteriophage T7 RNA polymerase
   1119..1496    +  CDS            K7: K7_HHV8P - Experimental evidence at protein level: Swiss-Prot protein existence level 1. Plays a role in the inhibition of host apoptosis to allow completion of the viral lytic replication and may thus favor the maintenance of persistent infection in infected host. From Human herpesvirus 8 type P (isolate GK18) (HHV-8) (Kaposi's sarcoma-associated herpesvirus).
   2271..2495    +  polyA_signal   bGH poly(A) signal: bovine growth hormone polyadenylation signal
   2499..2520    +  promoter       SV40 promoter (fragment): SV40 enhancer and early promoter
   2541..2969    +  rep_origin     f1 ori (sequence partly withheld): f1 bacteriophage origin of replication; arrow indicates direction of (+) strand synthesis
   2983..3312    +  promoter       SV40 promoter: SV40 enhancer and early promoter
   3379..4170    +  CDS            neo: KKA2_KLEPN - Also known as kan, nptII. Experimental evidence at protein level: Swiss-Prot protein existence level 1. Resistance to kanamycin, neomycin, paromomycin, ribostamycin, butirosin and gentamicin B. From Klebsiella pneumoniae.
   4194..4352    +  CDS            ble (fragment): BLE_KLEPN - Experimental evidence at protein level: Swiss-Prot protein existence level 1. Binding protein with a strong affinity to the bleomycin family of antibiotics. Binds to CL990; an antimitotic-antibiotic compound. From Klebsiella pneumoniae.
   4347..4468    +  polyA_signal   SV40 poly(A) signal: SV40 polyadenylation signal
   4541..4557    -  protein_bind   lac operator: The lac repressor binds to the lac operator to inhibit transcription in E. coli. This inhibition can be relieved by adding lactose or isopropyl-β-D-thiogalactopyranoside (IPTG). lac repressor encoded by lacI
   4565..4595    -  promoter       lac promoter: promoter for the E. coli lac operon
   4610..4631    -  protein_bind   CAP binding site: CAP binding activates transcription in the presence of cAMP. E. coli catabolite activator protein
   4644..4736    -  CDS            lacI (fragment): lac repressor; lacI; The lac repressor binds to the lac operator to inhibit transcription in E. coli. This inhibition can be relieved by adding lactose or isopropyl-β-D-thiogalactopyranoside (IPTG).
   4919..5507    -  rep_origin     ori: high-copy-number ColE1/pMB1/pBR322/pUC origin of replication
   5678..6538    -  CDS            AmpR: β-lactamase; bla; confers resistance to ampicillin, carbenicillin, and related antibiotics
   6539..6643    -  promoter       AmpR promoter: bla
>Addgene plasmid #182599 | pOME0237M | addgene full sequence | sequence record 359434 | Addgene NGS Result
GACGGATCGGGAGATCTCCCGATCCCCTATGGTGCACTCTCAGTACAATCTGCTCTGATGCCGCATAGTT
AAGCCAGTATCTGCTCCCTGCTTGTGTGTTGGAGGTCGCTGAGTAGTGCGCGAGCAAAATTTAAGCTACA
ACAAGGCAAGGCTTGACCGACAATTGCATGAAGAATCTGCTTAGGGTTAGGCGTTTTGCGCTGCTTCGCG
ATGTACGGGCCAGATATACGCGTTGACATTGATTATTGACTAGTTATTAATAGTAATCAATTACGGGGTC
ATTAGTTCATAGCCCATATATGGAGTTCCGCGTTACATAACTTACGGTAAATGGCCCGCCTGGCTGACCG
CCCAACGACCCCCGCCCATTGACGTCAATAATGACGTATGTTCCCATAGTAACGCCAATAGGGACTTTCC
ATTGACGTCAATGGGTGGAGTATTTACGGTAAACTGCCCACTTGGCAGTACATCAAGTGTATCATATGCC
AAGTACGCCCCCTATTGACGTCAATGACGGTAAATGGCCCGCCTGGCATTATGCCCAGTACATGACCTTA
TGGGACTTTCCTACTTGGCAGTACATCTACGTATTAGTCATCGCTATTACCATGGTGATGCGGTTTTGGC
AGTACATCAATGGGCGTGGATAGCGGTTTGACTCACGGGGATTTCCAAGTCTCCACCCCATTGACGTCAA
TGGGAGTTTGTTTTGGCACCAAAATCAACGGGACTTTCCAAAATGTCGTAACAACTCCGCCCCATTGACG
CAAATGGGCGGTAGGCGTGTACGGTGGGAGGTCTATATAAGCAGAGCTCTCTGGCTAACTAGAGAACCCA
CTGCTTACTGGCTTATCGAAATTAATACGACTCACTATAGGGAGACCCAAGCTGGCTAGCGTTTAAACGG
GCCCTCTAGACTCGAGCGGCCGCCACTGTGCTGGATATCTGCAGAATTCTTATTAATGTTCATCCGTATT
GTGTATATGTAATTTGGTTTCCATATTTGGTAGGAGTATGGAGTTTTCTTATGGATTATTAAGGGTCAGC
TTGAAGGATGATGTTAATGACATAAAGGGGCGTGGCTTCCAAAAATGGGTGGCTAACCTGTCCAAAATAT
GGGAACACTGGAGATAAAAGGGGCCAGCTTGAGTCAGTTTAGCACTGGGACTGCCCAGTCACCTTGGCTG
CCGCTTCACCTATGGATTTTGTGCTCGCTGCTTGCCTTCTTGCCGCTTCTGGTTTTCATTGGTGCCGCCG
ATTGTGGGTTGATTGCGTCGCTTTTGGCAATATACCCATCCTGGCTTTCGGCTAGGTTTTCCGTCCTACT
TTTCCCACATTGGCCTGAGAGCTGTAGTACAAAAAACACCGCGCGGTCTGGAGCTCTCCATAAGCCCGCA
GAACAAAAGCTGCGATTTGCCCAAAAACCTTGCCATGGCAACTATACAGTCACCCCTTGCGGGTTATTGC
ATTGGATTCAATCTCCAGGCCAGTTGTAGCCCCCTTTTATGATATGCGAGGATACTTAACGTGTCTGAAT
GTGGAATATAATGTGAAAGGAAAGCAGCGCCCACTGGTGTATCAGAACAGTGGTGCACTACCTATCTGCT
CATTCGTTGTTTCGGTTCTGTGTTTGTCTGATTCTTAGATAGTGTTGAGGTAATTCTAGAAAGCGGATTG
AGTGTAAATCGGGCCACTTTGCCCTAAATGTGACAATCTGGATGTGTATCTTATTGGTGCGTTGTGAAGC
ATTTTAAAATGCGTTTTAGATTGTATCAGGCTAGTGCTGTAATGGTGTGTTTATTTTTCCAGTGTAAGCA
AGTCGATTTGAATGACATAGGCGACAAAGTGAGGTGGCATTTGTCAGAAGTTTCAAAGTCGTGTAAGAAC
ATTGGACTAAAGTGGTGTGCGGCAGCTGGGAGCGCTCTTTCAATGTTAATGTTTTAATGTGTATGTTGTG
TTGGAAGTTCCAGGCTAATATTTGATGTTTTGCTAGGTTGACTAACGATGTTTTCTTGTAGGTGAAAGCG
TTGTGTAACAATGATAACGGTGTTTTGGCTGGGTTTTTCCTTGTTCGCACCGGACACCTCCAGTGACCAG
ACGGCAAGGTTTTTATCCCAGTGTATATTGGAAAAACATGTTATACTTTTGACAATTTAACGTGCCTAGA
GCTCAAATTAAACTAATACCATAACGTAATGCAACTTACAACATAAATAAGGATCCGAGCTCGGTACCAA
GCTTAAGTTTAAACCGCTGATCAGCCTCGACTGTGCCTTCTAGTTGCCAGCCATCTGTTGTTTGCCCCTC
CCCCGTGCCTTCCTTGACCCTGGAAGGTGCCACTCCCACTGTCCTTTCCTAATAAAATGAGGAAATTGCA
TCGCATTGTCTGAGTAGGTGTCATTCTATTCTGGGGGGTGGGGTGGGGCAGGACAGCAAGGGGGAGGATT
GGGAAGACAATAGCAGGCATGCTGGGGATGCGGTGGGCTCTATGGCTTCTGAGGCGGAAAGAACCAGCTG
GGGCTCTAGGGGGTATCCCC
[124 nt withheld, positions 2541-2664]
C
[91 nt withheld, positions 2666-2756]
A
[49 nt withheld, positions 2758-2806]
CCTTTGACGTTGGAGTCCACGTTCTTT
[37 nt withheld, positions 2834-2870]
ACCCTATCTCGGTCTATTCTTTTGATTTATAAGGGATTTTGCCGATTTCGGCCTATTGGTTAAAAAATGA
GCTGATTTAACAAAAATTTAACGCGAATTAATTCTGTGGAATGTGTGTCAGTTAGGGTGTGGAAAGTCCC
CAGGCTCCCCAGCAGGCAGAAGTATGCAAAGCATGCATCTCAATTAGTCAGCAACCAGGTGTGGAAAGTC
CCCAGGCTCCCCAGCAGGCAGAAGTATGCAAAGCATGCATCTCAATTAGTCAGCAACCATAGTCCCGCCC
CTAACTCCGCCCATCCCGCCCCTAACTCCGCCCAGTTCCGCCCATTCTCCGCCCCATGGCTGACTAATTT
TTTTTATTTATGCAGAGGCCGAGGCCGCCTCTGCCTCTGAGCTATTCCAGAAGTAGTGAGGAGGCTTTTT
TGGAGGCCTAGGCTTTTGCAAAAAGCTCCCGGGAGCTTGTATATCCATTTTCGGATCTGATCAAGAGACA
GGATGAGGATCGTTTCGCATGATTGAACAAGATGGATTGCACGCAGGTTCTCCGGCCGCTTGGGTGGAGA
GGCTATTCGGCTATGACTGGGCACAACAGACAATCGGCTGCTCTGATGCCGCCGTGTTCCGGCTGTCAGC
GCAGGGGCGCCCGGTTCTTTTTGTCAAGACCGACCTGTCCGGTGCCCTGAATGAACTGCAGGACGAGGCA
GCGCGGCTATCGTGGCTGGCCACGACGGGCGTTCCTTGCGCAGCTGTGCTCGACGTTGTCACTGAAGCGG
GAAGGGACTGGCTGCTATTGGGCGAAGTGCCGGGGCAGGATCTCCTGTCATCTCACCTTGCTCCTGCCGA
GAAAGTATCCATCATGGCTGATGCAATGCGGCGGCTGCATACGCTTGATCCGGCTACCTGCCCATTCGAC
CACCAAGCGAAACATCGCATCGAGCGAGCACGTACTCGGATGGAAGCCGGTCTTGTCGATCAGGATGATC
TGGACGAAGAGCATCAGGGGCTCGCGCCAGCCGAACTGTTCGCCAGGCTCAAGGCGCGCATGCCCGACGG
CGAGGATCTCGTCGTGACCCATGGCGATGCCTGCTTGCCGAATATCATGGTGGAAAATGGCCGCTTTTCT
GGATTCATCGACTGTGGCCGGCTGGGTGTGGCGGACCGCTATCAGGACATAGCGTTGGCTACCCGTGATA
TTGCTGAAGAGCTTGGCGGCGAATGGGCTGACCGCTTCCTCGTGCTTTACGGTATCGCCGCTCCCGATTC
GCAGCGCATCGCCTTCTATCGCCTTCTTGACGAGTTCTTCTGAGCGGGACTCTGGGGTTCGAAATGACCG
ACCAAGCGACGCCCAACCTGCCATCACGAGATTTCGATTCCACCGCCGCCTTCTATGAAAGGTTGGGCTT
CGGAATCGTTTTCCGGGACGCCGGCTGGATGATCCTCCAGCGCGGGGATCTCATGCTGGAGTTCTTCGCC
CACCCCAACTTGTTTATTGCAGCTTATAATGGTTACAAATAAAGCAATAGCATCACAAATTTCACAAATA
AAGCATTTTTTTCACTGCATTCTAGTTGTGGTTTGTCCAAACTCATCAATGTATCTTATCATGTCTGTAT
ACCGTCGACCTCTAGCTAGAGCTTGGCGTAATCATGGTCATAGCTGTTTCCTGTGTGAAATTGTTATCCG
CTCACAATTCCACACAACATACGAGCCGGAAGCATAAAGTGTAAAGCCTGGGGTGCCTAATGAGTGAGCT
AACTCACATTAATTGCGTTGCGCTCACTGCCCGCTTTCCAGTCGGGAAACCTGTCGTGCCAGCTGCATTA
ATGAATCGGCCAACGCGCGGGGAGAGGCGGTTTGCGTATTGGGCGCTCTTCCGCTTCCTCGCTCACTGAC
TCGCTGCGCTCGGTCGTTCGGCTGCGGCGAGCGGTATCAGCTCACTCAAAGGCGGTAATACGGTTATCCA
CAGAATCAGGGGATAACGCAGGAAAGAACATGTGAGCAAAAGGCCAGCAAAAGGCCAGGAACCGTAAAAA
GGCCGCGTTGCTGGCGTTTTTCCATAGGCTCCGCCCCCCTGACGAGCATCACAAAAATCGACGCTCAAGT
CAGAGGTGGCGAAACCCGACAGGACTATAAAGATACCAGGCGTTTCCCCCTGGAAGCTCCCTCGTGCGCT
CTCCTGTTCCGACCCTGCCGCTTACCGGATACCTGTCCGCCTTTCTCCCTTCGGGAAGCGTGGCGCTTTC
TCATAGCTCACGCTGTAGGTATCTCAGTTCGGTGTAGGTCGTTCGCTCCAAGCTGGGCTGTGTGCACGAA
CCCCCCGTTCAGCCCGACCGCTGCGCCTTATCCGGTAACTATCGTCTTGAGTCCAACCCGGTAAGACACG
ACTTATCGCCACTGGCAGCAGCCACTGGTAACAGGATTAGCAGAGCGAGGTATGTAGGCGGTGCTACAGA
GTTCTTGAAGTGGTGGCCTAACTACGGCTACACTAGAAGAACAGTATTTGGTATCTGCGCTCTGCTGAAG
CCAGTTACCTTCGGAAAAAGAGTTGGTAGCTCTTGATCCGGCAAACAAACCACCGCTGGTAGCGGTGGTT
TTTTTGTTTGCAAGCAGCAGATTACGCGCAGAAAAAAAGGATCTCAAGAAGATCCTTTGATCTTTTCTAC
GGGGTCTGACGCTCAGTGGAACGAAAACTCACGTTAAGGGATTTTGGTCATGAGATTATCAAAAAGGATC
TTCACCTAGATCCTTTTAAATTAAAAATGAAGTTTTAAATCAATCTAAAGTATATATGAGTAAACTTGGT
CTGACAGTTACCAATGCTTAATCAGTGAGGCACCTATCTCAGCGATCTGTCTATTTCGTTCATCCATAGT
TGCCTGACTCCCCGTCGTGTAGATAACTACGATACGGGAGGGCTTACCATCTGGCCCCAGTGCTGCAATG
ATACCGCGAGACCCACGCTCACCGGCTCCAGATTTATCAGCAATAAACCAGCCAGCCGGAAGGGCCGAGC
GCAGAAGTGGTCCTGCAACTTTATCCGCCTCCATCCAGTCTATTAATTGTTGCCGGGAAGCTAGAGTAAG
TAGTTCGCCAGTTAATAGTTTGCGCAACGTTGTTGCCATTGCTACAGGCATCGTGGTGTCACGCTCGTCG
TTTGGTATGGCTTCATTCAGCTCCGGTTCCCAACGATCAAGGCGAGTTACATGATCCCCCATGTTGTGCA
AAAAAGCGGTTAGCTCCTTCGGTCCTCCGATCGTTGTCAGAAGTAAGTTGGCCGCAGTGTTATCACTCAT
GGTTATGGCAGCACTGCATAATTCTCTTACTGTCATGCCATCCGTAAGATGCTTTTCTGTGACTGGTGAG
TACTCAACCAAGTCATTCTGAGAATAGTGTATGCGGCGACCGAGTTGCTCTTGCCCGGCGTCAATACGGG
ATAATACCGCGCCACATAGCAGAACTTTAAAAGTGCTCATCATTGGAAAACGTTCTTCGGGGCGAAAACT
CTCAAGGATCTTACCGCTGTTGAGATCCAGTTCGATGTAACCCACTCGTGCACCCAACTGATCTTCAGCA
TCTTTTACTTTCACCAGCGTTTCTGGGTGAGCAAAAACAGGAAGGCAAAATGCCGCAAAAAAGGGAATAA
GGGCGACACGGAAATGTTGAATACTCATACTCTTCCTTTTTCAATATTATTGAAGCATTTATCAGGGTTA
TTGTCTCATGAGCGGATACATATTTGAATGTATTTAGAAAAATAAACAAATAGGGGTTCCGCGCACATTT
CCCCGAAAAGTGCCACCTGACGTC
