>Addgene plasmid #182599 | pOME0237M | depositor partial sequence | sequence record 353520 | Insert
GAATTCTTATTAATGTTCATCCGTATTGTGTATATGTAATTTGGTTTCCATATTTGGTAGGAGTATGGAG
TTTTCTTATGGATTATTAAGGGTCAGCTTGAAGGATGATGTTAATGACATAAAGGGGCGTGGCTTCCAAA
AATGGGTGGCTAACCTGTCCAAAATATGGGAACACTGGAGATAAAAGGGGCCAGCTTGAGTCAGTTTAGC
ACTGGGACTGCCCAGTCACCTTGGCTGCCGCTTCACCTATGGATTTTGTGCTCGCTGCTTGCCTTCTTGC
CGCTTCTGGTTTTCATTGGTGCCGCCGATTGTGGGTTGATTGCGTCGCTTTTGGCAATATACCCATCCTG
GCTTTCGGCTAGGTTTTCCGTCCTACTTTTCCCACATTGGCCTGAGAGCTGTAGTACAAAAAACACCGCG
CGGTCTGGAGCTCTCCATAAGCCCGCAGAACAAAAGCTGCGATTTGCCCAAAAACCTTGCCATGGCAACT
ATACAGTCACCCCTTGCGGGTTATTGCATTGGATTCAATCTCCAGGCCAGTTGTAGCCCCCTTTTATGAT
ATGCGAGGATACTTAACGTGTCTGAATGTGGAATATAATGTGAAAGGAAAGCAGCGCCCACTGGTGTATC
AGAACAGTGGTGCACTACCTATCTGCTCATTCGTTGTTTCGGTTCTGTGTTTGTCTGATTCTTAGATAGT
GTTGAGGTAATTCTAGAAAGCGGATTGAGTGTAAATCGGGCCACTTTGCCCTAAATGTGACAATCTGGAT
GTGTATCTTATTGGTGCGTTGTGAAGCATTTTAAAATGCGTTTTAGATTGTATCAGGCTAGTGCTGTAAT
GGTGTGTTTATTTTTCCAGTGTAAGCAAGTCGATTTGAATGACATAGGCGACAAAGTGAGGTGGCATTTG
TCAGAAGTTTCAAAGTCGTGTAAGAACATTGGACTAAAGTGGTGTGCGGCAGCTGGGAGCGCTCTTTCAA
TGTTAATGTTTTAATGTGTATGTTGTGTTGGAAGTTCCAGGCTAATATTTGATGTTTTGCTAGGTTGACT
AACGATGTTTTCTTGTAGGTGAAAGCGTTGTGTAACAATGATAACGGTGTTTTGGCTGGGTTTTTCCTTG
TTCGCACCGGACACCTCCAGTGACCAGACGGCAAGGTTTTTATCCCAGTGTATATTGGAAAAACATGTTA
TACTTTTGACAATTTAACGTGCCTAGAGCTCAAATTAAACTAATACCATAACGTAATGCAACTTACAACA
TAAATAAGGATCC
